Addgene plasmid #117845: meffBlue chromoprotein
Purpose: BioBrick pSB1C3 plasmid that constitutively overexpresses meffBlue chromoprotein in E. coli
Depositing lab: Anthony Forster. Depositing organization: Uppsala University. Publication: Engineering a palette of eukaryotic chromoproteins for bacterial synthetic biology. Liljeruhm J, Funk SK, Tietscher S, Edlund AD, Jamal S, Wistrand-Yuen P, Dyrhage K, Gynna A, Ivermark K, Lovgren J, Tornblom V, Virtanen A, Lundin ER, Wistrand-Yuen E, Forster AC. J Biol Eng. 2018 May 10;12:8. doi: 10.1186/s13036-018-0100-0. eCollection 2018. 100 PubMed 29760772.
Backbone
  Vector backbone: BioBrick pSB1C3 vector
  Backbone manufacturer: iGEM Registry
  Modifications to backbone: BioBrick sites removed
  Vector type: Synthetic Biology ; Escherichia coli
Growth in bacteria
  Bacterial resistance: Chloramphenicol, 25 μg/mL
  Growth temperature: 37°C
  Growth strain: DH5alpha
  Copy number: High Copy
Gene/Insert
  Gene/Insert name: promoter, RBS, meffBlue
  Species: Synthetic
  Mutation: BioBrick sites removed
Terms and licenses: Academic/Nonprofit Terms; Industry Terms: Not Available to Industry
How to cite: meffBlue chromoprotein was a gift from Anthony Forster (Addgene plasmid # 117845 ; http://n2t.net/addgene:117845 ; RRID:Addgene_117845)
