[The description below was written by a language model from this plasmid's Addgene catalogue record and pLannotate feature annotations shown in this document.]
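Description:
meffBlue chromoprotein is a small (about 2.8 kb) synthetic-biology plasmid built on the iGEM Registry's BioBrick pSB1C3 backbone and intended for constitutive overexpression of a blue coral-derived chromoprotein in Escherichia coli. It replicates from a high-copy ColE1/pMB1/pUC-type origin and is selected with chloramphenicol through a cat (chloramphenicol acetyltransferase) gene driven by its own cat promoter and followed by the phage lambda t0 terminator.

The insert is recorded as a synthetic promoter–RBS–meffBlue unit. Sequence annotation places it between the BioBrick prefix and suffix and detects a partial match to the strong constitutive Registry promoter J23119. This is followed by a short segment resembling the rrnG leader antiterminator and then by a roughly 660 bp open reading frame. That reading frame matches a non-fluorescent chromoprotein from the pore coral Montipora efflorescens, a pigment thought to help photoprotect the coral's algal symbionts. The ribosome binding site named in the catalogue entry is not separately annotated, but it presumably lies in the short gap upstream of the coding sequence. The cassette is insulated by transcription terminators: a putative bacterial terminator upstream of the prefix and the E. coli his operon terminator just after the suffix.

The record notes "BioBrick sites removed" for both the backbone and the insert. For the insert, this presumably means that internal restriction sites incompatible with BioBrick assembly were eliminated, since the flanking prefix and suffix are still detected. Because chromoproteins absorb visible light, expressing cells become coloured to the naked eye without any instrumentation or added substrate. The plasmid is therefore useful as a visible reporter or colour part in bacterial synthetic biology, and it belongs to a palette of eukaryotic chromoproteins engineered for that purpose.
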