Features (pLannotate 1.2.2; 11 found; start..end, strand, type, name):
      1..44      -  terminator     bacterial terminator: putative bacterial transcription terminator
     47..68      +  misc_feature   BioBrick prefix: BioBrick prefix for parts that do not start with "ATG"
     75..103     +  promoter       J23119 promoter (fragment): bacterial promoter (Registry of Standard Biological Parts BBa J23119)
    112..130     +  misc_feature   rrnG antiterminator (fragment): antiterminator from the E. coli rrnG leader region (Berg et al., 1989)
    151..813     +  CDS            NFCP_MONEF: Experimental evidence at protein level: Swiss-Prot protein existence level 1. Thought to play a role in photoprotection of the coral's resident symbiont microalgae's photosystems from photoinhibition caused by high light levels found near the surface of coral reefs. From Montipora efflorescens (Pore coral).
    820..840     +  misc_feature   BioBrick suffix: universal suffix for all parts
    841..898     +  terminator     his operon terminator: This putative transcriptin terminator from the E. coli his operon has a 2-bp deletion introduced during synthesis. Its efficiency has not been determined.
   1093..1681    -  rep_origin     ori: high-copy-number ColE1/pMB1/pBR322/pUC origin of replication
   1864..1958    -  terminator     lambda t0 terminator: transcription terminator from phage lambda
   1982..2638    -  CDS            cat: CAT_ECOLX - Experimental evidence at protein level: Swiss-Prot protein existence level 1. This enzyme is an effector of chloramphenicol resistance in bacteria. From Escherichia coli. This protein is used as a marker in many commonly used cloning vectors, such as pACYC184.
   2639..2736    -  promoter       cat promoter: promoter of the E. coli cat gene encoding chloramphenicol acetyltransferase
>Addgene plasmid #117845 | meffBlue chromoprotein | addgene full sequence | sequence record 252161 | Addgene NGS Result
ATTTCAGATAAAAAAAATCCTTAGCTTTCGCTAAGGATGATTTCTGGAATTCGCGGCCGCTTCTAGAGTT
TACGGCTAGCTCAGTCCTAGGTACAATGCTAGCTACTAGAGGCTCTTTAACAATTTATCATGACTAATAG
GAGGTAACAGATGTCCGTTATCGCAACCCAGATGACGTACAAAGTTTATATGTCGGGCACCGTGAATGGT
CATTATTTTGAAGTCGAAGGTGATGGCAAAGGTCGTCCGTATGAAGGCGAACAGACCGTCAAACTGACCG
TGACGAAAGGCGGTCCGCTGCCGTTTGCATGGGATATTCTGAGTCCGCAGTGCCAATACGGTTCCATTCC
GTTCACCAAATATCCGGAAGATATCCCGGACTACGTCAAACAGAGCTTTCCGGAAGGTTTCACGTGGGAA
CGCATTATGAACTTTGAAGATGGCGCTGTGTGCACCGTTTCAAACGACAGCTCTATCCAAGGCAACTGCT
TCACGTATCATGTGAAATTTTCGGGTCTGAACTTCCCGCCGAATGGCCCGGTTATGCAGAAGAAAACCCA
AGGTTGGGAACCGCACAGTGAACGTCTGTTTGCGCGCGGCGGTATGCTGATCGGCAACAATTTCATGGCC
CTGAAACTGGAAGGCGGTGGCCATTATCTGTGTGAATTTAAAACCACGTACAAAGCGAAAAAACCAGTGA
AAATGCCGGGTTATCATTACGTTGATCGTAAACTGGACGTCACGAACCACAATAAAGACTATACCTCAGT
TGAACAGTGTGAAATCAGCATCGCACGCAAGCCGGTGGTCGCCTAATAATACTAGTAGCGGCCGCTGCAG
TCCGGCAAAAAAGGGCAAGGTGTCACCACCCTGCCCTTTTTCTTTAAAACCGAAAAGATTACTTCGCGTT
ATGCAGGCTTCCTCGCTCACTGACTCGCTGCGCTCGGTCGTTCGGCTGCGGCGAGCGGTATCAGCTCACT
CAAAGGCGGTAATACGGTTATCCACAGAATCAGGGGATAACGCAGGAAAGAACATGTGAGCAAAAGGCCA
GCAAAAGGCCAGGAACCGTAAAAAGGCCGCGTTGCTGGCGTTTTTCCACAGGCTCCGCCCCCCTGACGAG
CATCACAAAAATCGACGCTCAAGTCAGAGGTGGCGAAACCCGACAGGACTATAAAGATACCAGGCGTTTC
CCCCTGGAAGCTCCCTCGTGCGCTCTCCTGTTCCGACCCTGCCGCTTACCGGATACCTGTCCGCCTTTCT
CCCTTCGGGAAGCGTGGCGCTTTCTCATAGCTCACGCTGTAGGTATCTCAGTTCGGTGTAGGTCGTTCGC
TCCAAGCTGGGCTGTGTGCACGAACCCCCCGTTCAGCCCGACCGCTGCGCCTTATCCGGTAACTATCGTC
TTGAGTCCAACCCGGTAAGACACGACTTATCGCCACTGGCAGCAGCCACTGGTAACAGGATTAGCAGAGC
GAGGTATGTAGGCGGTGCTACAGAGTTCTTGAAGTGGTGGCCTAACTACGGCTACACTAGAAGAACAGTA
TTTGGTATCTGCGCTCTGCTGAAGCCAGTTACCTTCGGAAAAAGAGTTGGTAGCTCTTGATCCGGCAAAC
AAACCACCGCTGGTAGCGGTGGTTTTTTTGTTTGCAAGCAGCAGATTACGCGCAGAAAAAAAGGATCTCA
AGAAGATCCTTTGATCTTTTCTACGGGGTCTGACGCTCAGTGGAACGAAAACTCACGTTAAGGGATTTTG
GTCATGAGATTATCAAAAAGGATCTTCACCTAGATCCTTTTAAATTAAAAATGAAGTTTTAAATCAATCT
AAAGTATATATGAGTAAACTTGGTCTGACAGCTCGAGGCTTGGATTCTCACCAATAAAAAACGCCCGGCG
GCAACCGAGCGTTCTGAACAAATCCAGATGGAGTTCTGAGGTCATTACTGGATCTATCAACAGGAGTCCA
AGCGAGCTCGATATCAAATTACGCCCCGCCCTGCCACTCATCGCAGTACTGTTGTAATTCATTAAGCATT
CTGCCGACATGGAAGCCATCACAAACGGCATGATGAACCTGAATCGCCAGCGGCATCAGCACCTTGTCGC
CTTGCGTATAATATTTGCCCATGGTGAAAACGGGGGCGAAGAAGTTGTCCATATTGGCCACGTTTAAATC
AAAACTGGTGAAACTCACCCAGGGATTGGCTGAGACGAAAAACATATTCTCAATAAACCCTTTAGGGAAA
TAGGCCAGGTTTTCACCGTAACACGCCACATCTTGCGAATATATGTGTAGAAACTGCCGGAAATCGTCGT
GGTATTCACTCCAGAGCGATGAAAACGTTTCAGTTTGCTCATGGAAAACGGTGTAACAAGGGTGAACACT
ATCCCATATCACCAGCTCACCGTCTTTCATTGCCATACGAAATTCCGGATGAGCATTCATCAGGCGGGCA
AGAATGTGAATAAAGGCCGGATAAAACTTGTGCTTATTTTTCTTTACGGTCTTTAAAAAGGCCGTAATAT
CCAGCTGAACGGTCTGGTTATAGGTACATTGAGCAACTGACTGAAATGCCTCAAAATGTTCTTTACGATG
CCATTGGGATATATCAACGGTGGTATATCCAGTGATTTTTTTCTCCATTTTAGCTTCCTTAGCTCCTGAA
AATCTCGATAACTCAAAAAATACGCCCGGTAGTGATCTTATTTCATTATGGTGAAAGTTGGAACCTCTTA
CGTGCCCGATCAACTCGAGTGCCACCTGACGTCTAAGAAACCATTATTATCATGACATTAACCTATAAAA
ATAGGCGTATCACGAGGCAGA
